>Addgene plasmid #204812 | Enterovirus A71 2A protease | addgene full sequence | sequence record 423081 | Addgene NGS Result
GCGTATTGGGCGCCAGGGTGGTTTTTCTTTTCACCAGTGAGACGGGCAACAGCTGATTGCCCTTCACCGC
CTGGCCCTGAGAGAGTTGCAGCAAGCGGTCCACGCTGGTTTGCCCCAGCAGGCGAAAATCCTGTTTGATG
GTGGTTAACGGCGGGATATAACATGAGCTGTCTTCGGTATCGTCGTATCCCACTACCGAGATATCCGCAC
CAACGCGCAGCCCGGACTCGGTAATGGCGCGCATTGCGCCCAGCGCCATCTGATCGTTGGCAACCAGCAT
CGCAGTGGGAACGATGCCCTCATTCAGCATTTGCATGGTTTGTTGAAAACCGGACATGGCACTCCAGTCG
CCTTCCCGTTCCGCTATCGGCTGAATTTGATTGCGAGTGAGATATTTATGCCAGCCAGCCAGACGCAGAC
GCGCCGAGACAGAACTTAATGGGCCCGCTAACAGCGCGATTTGCTGGTGACCCAATGCGACCAGATGCTC
CACGCCCAGTCGCGTACCGTCTTCATGGGAGAAAATAATACTGTTGATGGGTGTCTGGTCAGAGACATCA
AGAAATAACGCCGGAACATTAGTGCAGGCAGCTTCCACAGCAATGGCATCCTGGTCATCCAGCGGATAGT
TAATGATCAGCCCACTGACGCGTTGCGCGAGAAGATTGTGCACCGCCGCTTTACAGGCTTCGACGCCGCT
TCGTTCTACCATCGACACCACCACGCTGGCACCCAGTTGATCGGCGCGAGATTTAATCGCCGCGACAATT
TGCGACGGCGCGTGCAGGGCCAGACTGGAGGTGGCAACGCCAATCAGCAACGACTGTTTGCCCGCCAGTT
GTTGTGCCACGCGGTTGGGAATGTAATTCAGCTCCGCCATCGCCGCTTCCACTTTTTCCCGCGTTTTCGC
AGAAACGTGGCTGGCCTGGTTCACCACGCGGGAAACGGTCTGATAAGAGACACCGGCATACTCTGCGACA
TCGTATAACGTTACTGGTTTCACATTCACCACCCTGAATTGACTCTCTTCCGGGCGCTATCATGCCATAC
CGCGAAAGGTTTTGCGCCATTCGATGGTGTCCGGGATCTCGACGCTCTCCCTTATGCGACTCCTGCATTA
GGAAGCAGCCCAGTAGTAGGTTGAGGCCGTTGAGCACCGCCGCCGCAAGGAATGGTGCATGCAAGGAGAT
GGCGCCCAACAGTCCCCCGGCCACGGGGCCTGCCACCATACCCACGCCGAAACAAGCGCTCATGAGCCCG
AAGTGGCGAGCCCGATCTTCCCCATCGGTGATGTCGGCGATATAGGCGCCAGCAACCGCACCTGTGGCGC
CGGTGATGCCGGCCACGATGCGTCCGGCGTAGAGGATCGAGATCTCGATCCCGCGAAATTAATACGACTC
ACTATAGGGGAATTGTGAGCGGATAACAATTCCCCTCTAGAAATAATTTTGTTTAACTTTAAGAAGGAGA
TATACATATGCACCATCACCACCATCACTCATCGATGTCTCCCATTTTGGGTTATTGGAAGATAAAGGGG
TTAGTACAACCGACCAGATTACTGTTAGAGTACCTTGAAGAGAAGTATGAAGAGCATTTATATGAGCGCG
ACGAAGGCGATAAGTGGCGCAACAAGAAATTTGAGTTAGGCCTCGAGTTTCCGAACCTTCCTTATTATAT
CGACGGGGACGTAAAGTTGACGCAATCTATGGCAATAATTCGGTATATAGCAGACAAGCATAACATGTTG
GGTGGCTGCCCCAAAGAGCGTGCCGAGATCTCCATGTTAGAAGGAGCCGTCCTGGACATTCGCTATGGTG
TGTCGCGCATTGCCTACTCAAAAGATTTCGAGACTTTAAAAGTTGACTTTCTGAGCAAGCTGCCGGAGAT
GCTTAAGATGTTCGAAGATCGGCTGTGTCACAAGACGTACCTCAACGGTGACCACGTTACCCACCCAGAC
TTTATGCTTTACGATGCGCTGGACGTTGTGCTTTACATGGACCCGATGTGTCTGGACGCGTTTCCGAAGT
TGGTATGTTTCAAGAAGCGGATTGAGGCTATTCCCCAAATAGACAAATACCTTAAGAGTAGTAAGTACAT
CGCGTGGCCACTTCAAGGTTGGCAAGCTACCTTCGGCGGCGGCGACCATCCCCCAAAGTCGGGCGGCGGC
AGCGAGAACCTGTACTTCCAATCCATG
[450 nt withheld, positions 2198-2647]
TAATGACTCGAGCACCCGTCGACAAGCTTGCGGCCGCACTCGAGCACCACCACCACCACCACTGAGATCC
GGCTGCTAACAAAGCCCGAAAGGAAGCTGAGTTGGCTGCTGCCACCGCTGAGCAATAACTAGCATAACCC
CTTGGGGCCTCTAAACGGGTCTTGAGGGGTTTTTTGCTGAAAGGAGGAACTATATCCGGATTGGCGAATG
GG
[124 nt withheld, positions 2860-2983]
C
[91 nt withheld, positions 2985-3075]
A
[49 nt withheld, positions 3077-3125]
CCTTTGACGTTGGAGTCCACGTTCTTT
[37 nt withheld, positions 3153-3189]
ACCCTATCTCGGTCTATTCTTTTGATTTATAAGGGATTTTGCCGATTTCGGCCTATTGGTTAAAAAATGA
GCTGATTTAACAAAAATTTAACGCGAATTTTAACAAAATATTAACGCTTACAATTTAGGTGGCACTTTTC
GGGGAAATGTGCGCGGAACCCCTATTTGTTTATTTTTCTAAATACATTCAAATATGTATCCGCTCATGAA
TTAATTCTTAGAAAAACTCATCGAGCATCAAATGAAACTGCAATTTATTCATATCAGGATTATCAATACC
ATATTTTTGAAAAAGCCGTTTCTGTAATGAAGGAGAAAACTCACCGAGGCAGTTCCATAGGATGGCAAGA
TCCTGGTATCGGTCTGCGATTCCGACTCGTCCAACATCAATACAACCTATTAATTTCCCCTCGTCAAAAA
TAAGGTTATCAAGTGAGAAATCACCATGAGTGACGACTGAATCCGGTGAGAATGGCAAAAGTTTATGCAT
TTCTTTCCAGACTTGTTCAACAGGCCAGCCATTACGCTCGTCATCAAAATCACTCGCATCAACCAAACCG
TTATTCATTCGTGATTGCGCCTGAGCGAGACGAAATACGCGATCGCTGTTAAAAGGACAATTACAAACAG
GAATCGAATGCAACCGGCGCAGGAACACTGCCAGCGCATCAACAATATTTTCACCTGAATCAGGATATTC
TTCTAATACCTGGAATGCTGTTTTCCCGGGGATCGCAGTGGTGAGTAACCATGCATCATCAGGAGTACGG
ATAAAATGCTTGATGGTCGGAAGAGGCATAAATTCCGTCAGCCAGTTTAGTCTGACCATCTCATCTGTAA
CATCATTGGCAACGCTACCTTTGCCATGTTTCAGAAACAACTCTGGCGCATCGGGCTTCCCATACAATCG
ATAGATTGTCGCACCTGATTGCCCGACATTATCGCGAGCCCATTTATACCCATATAAATCAGCATCCATG
TTGGAATTTAATCGCGGCCTAGAGCAAGACGTTTCCCGTTGAATATGGCTCATAACACCCCTTGTATTAC
TGTTTATGTAAGCAGACAGTTTTATTGTTCATGACCAAAATCCCTTAACGTGAGTTTTCGTTCCACTGAG
CGTCAGACCCCGTAGAAAAGATCAAAGGATCTTCTTGAGATCCTTTTTTTCTGCGCGTAATCTGCTGCTT
GCAAACAAAAAAACCACCGCTACCAGCGGTGGTTTGTTTGCCGGATCAAGAGCTACCAACTCTTTTTCCG
AAGGTAACTGGCTTCAGCAGAGCGCAGATACCAAATACTGTCCTTCTAGTGTAGCCGTAGTTAGGCCACC
ACTTCAAGAACTCTGTAGCACCGCCTACATACCTCGCTCTGCTAATCCTGTTACCAGTGGCTGCTGCCAG
TGGCGATAAGTCGTGTCTTACCGGGTTGGACTCAAGACGATAGTTACCGGATAAGGCGCAGCGGTCGGGC
TGAACGGGGGGTTCGTGCACACAGCCCAGCTTGGAGCGAACGACCTACACCGAACTGAGATACCTACAGC
GTGAGCTATGAGAAAGCGCCACGCTTCCCGAAGGGAGAAAGGCGGACAGGTATCCGGTAAGCGGCAGGGT
CGGAACAGGAGAGCGCACGAGGGAGCTTCCAGGGGGAAACGCCTGGTATCTTTATAGTCCTGTCGGGTTT
CGCCACCTCTGACTTGAGCGTCGATTTTTGTGATGCTCGTCAGGGGGGCGGAGCCTATGGAAAAACGCCA
GCAACGCGGCCTTTTTACGGTTCCTGGCCTTTTGCTGGCCTTTTGCTCACATGTTCTTTCCTGCGTTATC
CCCTGATTCTGTGGATAACCGTATTACCGCCTTTGAGTGAGCTGATACCGCTCGCCGCAGCCGAACGACC
GAGCGCAGCGAGTCAGTGAGCGAGGAAGCGGAAGAGCGCCTGATGCGGTATTTTCTCCTTACGCATCTGT
GCGGTATTTCACACCGCAATGGTGCACTCTCAGTACAATCTGCTCTGATGCCGCATAGTTAAGCCAGTAT
ACACTCCGCTATCGCTACGTGACTGGGTCATGGCTGCGCCCCGACACCCGCCAACACCCGCTGACGCGCC
CTGACGGGCTTGTCTGCTCCCGGCATCCGCTTACAGACAAGCTGTGACCGTCTCCGGGAGCTGCATGTGT
CAGAGGTTTTCACCGTCATCACCGAAACGCGCGAGGCAGCTGCGGTAAAGCTCATCAGCGTGGTCGTGAA
GCGATTCACAGATGTCTGCCTGTTCATCCGCGTCCAGCTCGTTGAGTTTCTCCAGAAGCGTTAATGTCTG
GCTTCTGATAAAGCGGGCCATGTTAAGGGCGGTTTTTTCCTGTTTGGTCACTGATGCCTCCGTGTAAGGG
GGATTTCTGTTCATGGGGGTAATGATACCGATGAAACGAGAGAGGATGCTCACGATACGGGTTACTGATG
ATGAACATGCCCGGTTACTGGAACGTTGTGAGGGTAAACAACTGGCGGTATGGATGCGGCGGGACCAGAG
AAAAATCACTCAGGGTCAATGCCAGCGCTTCGTTAATACAGATGTAGGTGTTCCACAGGGTAGCCAGCAG
CATCCTGCGATGCAGATCCGGAACATAATGGTGCAGGGCGCTGACTTCCGCGTTTCCAGACTTTACGAAA
CACGGAAACCGAAGACCATTCATGTTGTTGCTCAGGTCGCAGACGTTTTGCAGCAGCAGTCGCTTCACGT
TCGCTCGCGTATCGGTGATTCATTCTGCTAACCAGTAAGGCAACCCCGCCAGCCTAGCCGGGTCCTCAAC
GACAGGAGCACGATCATGCGCACCCGTGGGGCCGCCATGCCGGCGATAATGGCCTGCTTCTCGCCGAAAC
GTTTGGTGGCGGGACCAGTGACGAAGGCTTGAGCGAGGGCGTGCAAGATTCCGAATACCGCAAGCGACAG
GCCGATCATCGTCGCGCTCCAGCGAAAGTGGTCCTCGCCGAAAATGACCCAGAGCGCTGCCGGCACCTGT
CCTACGAGTTGCATGATAAAGAAGACAGTCATAAGTGCGGCGACGATAGTCATGCCCCGCGCCCACCGGA
AGGAGCTGACTGGGTTGAAGGCTCTCAAGGGCATCGGTCGAGATCCCGGTGCCTAATGAGTGAGCTAACT
TACATTAATTGCGTTGCGCTCACTGCCCGCTTTCCAGTCGGGAAACCTGTCGTGCCAGCTGCATTAATGA
ATCGGCCAACGCGCGGGGAGAGGCGGTTT
Features (pLannotate 1.2.2; 20 found; start..end, strand, type, name):
   1004..1081    -  promoter       lacI promoter: lacI
   1089..1368    -  CDS            TcR (fragment): tetracycline efflux protein; tet; confers resistance to tetracycline
   1390..1408    +  promoter       T7 promoter: promoter for bacteriophage T7 RNA polymerase
   1409..1433    +  protein_bind   lac operator: The lac repressor binds to the lac operator to inhibit transcription in E. coli. This inhibition can be relieved by adding lactose or isopropyl-β-D-thiogalactopyranoside (IPTG). lac repressor encoded by lacI
   1448..1470    +  RBS            RBS: efficient ribosome binding site from bacteriophage T7 gene 10 (Olins and Rangwala, 1989)
   1505..2158    +  CDS            GST26_SCHJA: Experimental evidence at protein level: Swiss-Prot protein existence level 1. GST isoenzymes appear to play a central role in the parasite detoxification system. Other functions are also suspected including a role in increasing the solubility of haematin in the parasite gut. From Schistosoma japonicum (Blood fluke).
   2192..2647    +  CDS            POLG_CX16G (fragment) (sequence partly withheld): Experimental evidence at protein level: Swiss-Prot protein existence level 1. [RNA-directed RNA polymerase]: Replicates the viral genomic RNA on the surface of intracellular membranes. May form linear arrays of subunits that propagate along a strong head-to-tail interaction called interface-I. Covalently attaches UMP to a tyrosine of VPg, which is used to prime RNA synthesis. The positive stranded RNA genome is first replicated at virus induced membranous vesicles, creating a dsRNA genomic replication form. This dsRNA is then used as template to synthesize positive stranded RNA genomes. ss(+)R
   2692..2709    +  CDS            9xHis (fragment): 9xHis affinity tag
   2719..2768    +  CDS            SET1 (fragment): solubility-enhancement tag derived from T7 phage gene 10B
   2776..2823    +  terminator     T7 terminator: transcription terminator for bacteriophage T7 RNA polymerase
   2860..3288    +  rep_origin     f1 ori (sequence partly withheld): f1 bacteriophage origin of replication; arrow indicates direction of (+) strand synthesis
   3341..3398    +  promoter       AmpR promoter (fragment): bla
   3407..4222    -  CDS            KanR: aminoglycoside phosphotransferase; aph(3')-Ia; confers resistance to kanamycin in bacteria or G418 (Geneticin®) in eukaryotes
   4344..4932    +  rep_origin     ori: high-copy-number ColE1/pMB1/pBR322/pUC origin of replication
   5118..5257    -  misc_feature   bom: basis of mobility region from pBR322
   5359..5550    -  CDS            rop: Rop protein, which maintains plasmids at low copy number; rop
   5567..5947    +  CDS            YPB1_ECOLX: Protein predicted: Swiss-Prot protein existence level 4. From Escherichia coli.
   6019..6310    -  CDS            TcR (fragment): tetracycline efflux protein; tet; confers resistance to tetracycline
   6325..6346    -  protein_bind   CAP binding site: CAP binding activates transcription in the presence of cAMP. E. coli catabolite activator protein
   6359..1003    -  CDS            lacI (across the origin): lac repressor; lacI; The lac repressor binds to the lac operator to inhibit transcription in E. coli. This inhibition can be relieved by adding lactose or isopropyl-β-D-thiogalactopyranoside (IPTG).
