[The description below was written by a language model from this plasmid's Addgene catalogue record and pLannotate feature annotations shown in this document.]
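Description:
Enterovirus A71 2A protease is a 6,438-nt bacterial expression plasmid built on the pNIC-6HIS-GST-TEV-GG backbone, a pET-like vector for IPTG-inducible protein production in E. coli. It is maintained through a ColE1/pMB1-type origin accompanied by the pBR322 bom region and the rop gene, which moderates copy number (the catalogue lists copy number as unknown), and it is selected with kanamycin via an aph(3')-Ia resistance gene. An f1 origin is also present, along with nonfunctional tetracycline-resistance fragments left over from the pBR322 lineage. The plasmid carries its own lacI gene and promoter to supply repressor.

The expression cassette consists of a T7 promoter with an adjacent lac operator, the phage T7 gene 10 ribosome binding site, and a T7 terminator, so transcription requires a host supplying T7 RNA polymerase and is held off by LacI until induction. The open reading frame begins with Schistosoma japonicum glutathione S-transferase, followed by a roughly 456-bp segment that the automated annotation matched to a related coxsackievirus A16 polyprotein; this position and size fit the catalogued insert, the 2A protease of Enterovirus A71, and the polymerase text attached to that hit reflects the whole polyprotein entry rather than this fragment. The backbone name implies an N-terminal hexahistidine tag and a TEV cleavage site between GST and the insert for tag removal, though neither is individually annotated; a short His-tag fragment is annotated downstream of the insert, and whether it is translated in frame cannot be determined from the table. The stated purpose is bacterial expression of the protease, with the GST and His tags presumably serving affinity purification and solubility.
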