Addgene plasmid #204812: Enterovirus A71 2A protease
Purpose: Bacterial expresison of Enterovirus A71 2A protease
Depositing lab: ASAP Discovery & Frank von Delft. Depositing organization: University of Oxford.
Backbone
  Vector backbone: pNIC-6HIS-GST-TEV-GG
  Vector type: Bacterial Expression
Growth in bacteria
  Bacterial resistance: Kanamycin, 50 μg/mL
  Growth temperature: 37°C
  Growth strain: DH5alpha
  Copy number: Unknown
Gene/Insert
  Gene/Insert name: A71 2A protease
  Species: Enterovirus A71
  Cloning method: Gateway Cloning
How to cite: Enterovirus A71 2A protease was a gift from ASAP Discovery & Frank von Delft (Addgene plasmid # 204812 ; http://n2t.net/addgene:204812 ; RRID:Addgene_204812)
