>Addgene plasmid #204812 | Enterovirus A71 2A protease | depositor partial sequence | sequence record 398085 | Insert
ATGCACCATCACCACCATCACTCATCGATGTCTCCCATTTTGGGTTATTGGAAGATAAAGGGGTTAGTAC
AACCGACCAGATTACTGTTAGAGTACCTTGAAGAGAAGTATGAAGAGCATTTATATGAGCGCGACGAAGG
CGATAAGTGGCGCAACAAGAAATTTGAGTTAGGCCTCGAGTTTCCGAACCTTCCTTATTATATCGACGGG
GACGTAAAGTTGACGCAATCTATGGCAATAATTCGGTATATAGCAGACAAGCATAACATGTTGGGTGGCT
GCCCCAAAGAGCGTGCCGAGATCTCCATGTTAGAAGGAGCCGTCCTGGACATTCGCTATGGTGTGTCGCG
CATTGCCTACTCAAAAGATTTCGAGACTTTAAAAGTTGACTTTCTGAGCAAGCTGCCGGAGATGCTTAAG
ATGTTCGAAGATCGGCTGTGTCACAAGACGTACCTCAACGGTGACCACGTTACCCACCCAGACTTTATGC
TTTACGATGCGCTGGACGTTGTGCTTTACATGGACCCGATGTGTCTGGACGCGTTTCCGAAGTTGGTATG
TTTCAAGAAGCGGATTGAGGCTATTCCCCAAATAGACAAATACCTTAAGAGTAGTAAGTACATCGCGTGG
CCACTTCAAGGTTGGCAAGCTACCTTCGGCGGCGGCGACCATCCCCCAAAGTCGGGCGGCGGCAGCGAGA
ACCTGTACTTCCAATCCATG
[450 nt withheld, positions 721-1170]
TAATGA
